Addgene plasmid #208628: pET28-RPL3-1~41-mEGFP(A206K)-TwStrep
Purpose: for E. coli expression of truncated human RPL3 (ENST00000216146), aa1~41, fused with mEGFP(A206K) and Twin Strep tag
Depositing lab: Quanfu Ma. Depositing organization: Maternal and Child Health Hospital of Hubei Province.
Backbone
  Vector backbone: pET28-mEGFP(A206K)-TwStrep
  Modifications to backbone: refer to (Addgene#208622)
  Vector type: Bacterial Expression
Growth in bacteria
  Bacterial resistance: Kanamycin, 50 μg/mL
  Growth temperature: 37°C
  Growth strain: DH5alpha
  Growth instructions: We used BL21 (DE3) for expression
  Copy number: Low Copy
Gene/Insert
  Gene/Insert name: human RPL3 (ENST00000216146) aa 1~41 (alt names: uL3; RPL3; ribosomal large unit protein L3)
  Species: H. sapiens (human)
  Mutation: only aa 1~41, other residues not included
  GenBank ID: ENST00000216146
  Entrez Gene: RPL3 (a.k.a. ASC-1, L3, TARBP-B, uL3)
  Promoter: T7
  Tag / fusion protein: Twin Strep (C terminal on backbone); 6xHis (N terminal on backbone); mEGFP(A206K) (C terminal on insert)
  Cloning method: Gibson Cloning
  Sequencing primers: 5′ pETupstream, T7p; 3′ T7ter
Terms and licenses: Academic/Nonprofit Terms; Industry Terms: Not Available to Industry
How to cite: pET28-RPL3-1~41-mEGFP(A206K)-TwStrep was a gift from Quanfu Ma (Addgene plasmid # 208628 ; http://n2t.net/addgene:208628 ; RRID:Addgene_208628)
