[The description below was written by a language model from this plasmid's Addgene catalogue record and pLannotate feature annotations shown in this document.]
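Description:
pET28-RPL3-1~41-mEGFP(A206K)-TwStrep is a 6.3 kb bacterial expression plasmid built on a pET28 derivative that already carries mEGFP(A206K) and a Twin-Strep tag. It is selected with kanamycin through the aph(3')-Ia KanR gene and replicates from a ColE1/pBR322-type origin. The adjacent bom region and rop gene are consistent with the low copy number stated in the record. An f1 origin is also present, along with short annotated tetracycline-resistance remnants and other fragments inherited from the pBR322 lineage. The record lists DH5alpha for propagation and BL21(DE3), which supplies T7 RNA polymerase, for expression.

The expression cassette is driven by a T7 promoter with an adjoining lac operator. The plasmid-borne lacI gene keeps transcription repressed until IPTG or lactose is added. A T7 gene 10 ribosome binding site is followed by an N-terminal 6xHis tag and a thrombin cleavage site from the backbone. Next come the first 41 residues of human ribosomal large-subunit protein RPL3 (uL3), which were inserted by Gibson cloning; the rest of the protein is absent. A short T7-tag-derived stretch links this fragment to monomeric EGFP, in which the A206K substitution suppresses GFP dimerisation. Multiple-cloning-site residue, the Twin-Strep tag for Strep-Tactin purification and the T7 terminator follow. The annotation also detects a further His-tag fragment downstream of the Strep tag, but the table does not show whether it lies within the translated reading frame.

The construct is intended for producing a fluorescent, affinity-purifiable N-terminal RPL3 fragment in E. coli. The record does not state the downstream experiments.
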