Features (pLannotate 1.2.2; 25 found; start..end, strand, type, name):
     12..440     +  rep_origin     f1 ori (sequence partly withheld): f1 bacteriophage origin of replication; arrow indicates direction of (+) strand synthesis
    493..550     +  promoter       AmpR promoter (fragment): bla
    559..1374    -  CDS            KanR: aminoglycoside phosphotransferase; aph(3')-Ia; confers resistance to kanamycin in bacteria or G418 (Geneticin®) in eukaryotes
   1496..2084    +  rep_origin     ori: high-copy-number ColE1/pMB1/pBR322/pUC origin of replication
   2270..2409    -  misc_feature   bom: basis of mobility region from pBR322
   2511..2702    -  CDS            rop: Rop protein, which maintains plasmids at low copy number; rop
   2719..3099    +  CDS            YPB1_ECOLX: Protein predicted: Swiss-Prot protein existence level 4. From Escherichia coli.
   3171..3462    -  CDS            TcR (fragment): tetracycline efflux protein; tet; confers resistance to tetracycline
   3477..3498    -  protein_bind   CAP binding site: CAP binding activates transcription in the presence of cAMP. E. coli catabolite activator protein
   3511..4593    -  CDS            lacI: lac repressor; lacI; The lac repressor binds to the lac operator to inhibit transcription in E. coli. This inhibition can be relieved by adding lactose or isopropyl-β-D-thiogalactopyranoside (IPTG).
   4594..4671    -  promoter       lacI promoter: lacI
   4679..4958    -  CDS            TcR (fragment): tetracycline efflux protein; tet; confers resistance to tetracycline
   4980..4998    +  promoter       T7 promoter: promoter for bacteriophage T7 RNA polymerase
   4999..5023    +  protein_bind   lac operator: The lac repressor binds to the lac operator to inhibit transcription in E. coli. This inhibition can be relieved by adding lactose or isopropyl-β-D-thiogalactopyranoside (IPTG). lac repressor encoded by lacI
   5038..5060    +  RBS            RBS: efficient ribosome binding site from bacteriophage T7 gene 10 (Olins and Rangwala, 1989)
   5079..5095    +  CDS            capTEV™ (fragment): composite tag for in vivo biotinylation, TEV protease cleavage, and 6xHis tagging
   5106..5123    +  CDS            thrombin site: thrombin recognition and cleavage site
   5127..5249    +  CDS            RPL3 (fragment): RL3_HUMAN - Experimental evidence at protein level: Swiss-Prot protein existence level 1. The L3 protein is a component of the large subunit of cytoplasmic ribosomes. From Homo sapiens (Human).
   5250..5279    +  CDS            T7 tag (gene 10 leader) (fragment): leader peptide from bacteriophage T7 gene 10 promotes efficient translation in E. coli
   5289..6005    +  CDS            mEGFP: mEGFP is a basic (constitutively fluorescent) green fluorescent protein published in 2002, derived from Aequorea victoria. It has moderate acid sensitivity.
   6006..6050    +  misc_feature   MCS (fragment): multiple cloning site
   6066..6134    +  CDS            Twin-Strep-tag (fragment): two Strep-Tag®II moieties connected by a linker for enhanced binding to Strep-Tactin®, an engineered form of streptavidin (Schmidt et al., 2013)
   6168..6185    +  CDS            9xHis (fragment): 9xHis affinity tag
   6195..6244    +  CDS            SET1 (fragment): solubility-enhancement tag derived from T7 phage gene 10B
   6252..6299    +  terminator     T7 terminator: transcription terminator for bacteriophage T7 RNA polymerase
>Addgene plasmid #208628 | pET28-RPL3-1~41-mEGFP(A206K)-TwStrep | addgene full sequence | sequence record 433639 | Addgene NGS Result
TGGCGAATGGG
[124 nt withheld, positions 12-135]
C
[91 nt withheld, positions 137-227]
A
[49 nt withheld, positions 229-277]
CCTTTGACGTTGGAGTCCACGTTCTTT
[37 nt withheld, positions 305-341]
ACCCTATCTCGGTCTATTCTTTTGATTTATAAGGGATTTTGCCGATTTCGGCCTATTGGTTAAAAAATGA
GCTGATTTAACAAAAATTTAACGCGAATTTTAACAAAATATTAACGCTTACAATTTAGGTGGCACTTTTC
GGGGAAATGTGCGCGGAACCCCTATTTGTTTATTTTTCTAAATACATTCAAATATGTATCCGCTCATGAA
TTAATTCTTAGAAAAACTCATCGAGCATCAAATGAAACTGCAATTTATTCATATCAGGATTATCAATACC
ATATTTTTGAAAAAGCCGTTTCTGTAATGAAGGAGAAAACTCACCGAGGCAGTTCCATAGGATGGCAAGA
TCCTGGTATCGGTCTGCGATTCCGACTCGTCCAACATCAATACAACCTATTAATTTCCCCTCGTCAAAAA
TAAGGTTATCAAGTGAGAAATCACCATGAGTGACGACTGAATCCGGTGAGAATGGCAAAAGTTTATGCAT
TTCTTTCCAGACTTGTTCAACAGGCCAGCCATTACGCTCGTCATCAAAATCACTCGCATCAACCAAACCG
TTATTCATTCGTGATTGCGCCTGAGCGAGACGAAATACGCGATCGCTGTTAAAAGGACAATTACAAACAG
GAATCGAATGCAACCGGCGCAGGAACACTGCCAGCGCATCAACAATATTTTCACCTGAATCAGGATATTC
TTCTAATACCTGGAATGCTGTTTTCCCGGGGATCGCAGTGGTGAGTAACCATGCATCATCAGGAGTACGG
ATAAAATGCTTGATGGTCGGAAGAGGCATAAATTCCGTCAGCCAGTTTAGTCTGACCATCTCATCTGTAA
CATCATTGGCAACGCTACCTTTGCCATGTTTCAGAAACAACTCTGGCGCATCGGGCTTCCCATACAATCG
ATAGATTGTCGCACCTGATTGCCCGACATTATCGCGAGCCCATTTATACCCATATAAATCAGCATCCATG
TTGGAATTTAATCGCGGCCTAGAGCAAGACGTTTCCCGTTGAATATGGCTCATAACACCCCTTGTATTAC
TGTTTATGTAAGCAGACAGTTTTATTGTTCATGACCAAAATCCCTTAACGTGAGTTTTCGTTCCACTGAG
CGTCAGACCCCGTAGAAAAGATCAAAGGATCTTCTTGAGATCCTTTTTTTCTGCGCGTAATCTGCTGCTT
GCAAACAAAAAAACCACCGCTACCAGCGGTGGTTTGTTTGCCGGATCAAGAGCTACCAACTCTTTTTCCG
AAGGTAACTGGCTTCAGCAGAGCGCAGATACCAAATACTGTCCTTCTAGTGTAGCCGTAGTTAGGCCACC
ACTTCAAGAACTCTGTAGCACCGCCTACATACCTCGCTCTGCTAATCCTGTTACCAGTGGCTGCTGCCAG
TGGCGATAAGTCGTGTCTTACCGGGTTGGACTCAAGACGATAGTTACCGGATAAGGCGCAGCGGTCGGGC
TGAACGGGGGGTTCGTGCACACAGCCCAGCTTGGAGCGAACGACCTACACCGAACTGAGATACCTACAGC
GTGAGCTATGAGAAAGCGCCACGCTTCCCGAAGGGAGAAAGGCGGACAGGTATCCGGTAAGCGGCAGGGT
CGGAACAGGAGAGCGCACGAGGGAGCTTCCAGGGGGAAACGCCTGGTATCTTTATAGTCCTGTCGGGTTT
CGCCACCTCTGACTTGAGCGTCGATTTTTGTGATGCTCGTCAGGGGGGCGGAGCCTATGGAAAAACGCCA
GCAACGCGGCCTTTTTACGGTTCCTGGCCTTTTGCTGGCCTTTTGCTCACATGTTCTTTCCTGCGTTATC
CCCTGATTCTGTGGATAACCGTATTACCGCCTTTGAGTGAGCTGATACCGCTCGCCGCAGCCGAACGACC
GAGCGCAGCGAGTCAGTGAGCGAGGAAGCGGAAGAGCGCCTGATGCGGTATTTTCTCCTTACGCATCTGT
GCGGTATTTCACACCGCAATGGTGCACTCTCAGTACAATCTGCTCTGATGCCGCATAGTTAAGCCAGTAT
ACACTCCGCTATCGCTACGTGACTGGGTCATGGCTGCGCCCCGACACCCGCCAACACCCGCTGACGCGCC
CTGACGGGCTTGTCTGCTCCCGGCATCCGCTTACAGACAAGCTGTGACCGTCTCCGGGAGCTGCATGTGT
CAGAGGTTTTCACCGTCATCACCGAAACGCGCGAGGCAGCTGCGGTAAAGCTCATCAGCGTGGTCGTGAA
GCGATTCACAGATGTCTGCCTGTTCATCCGCGTCCAGCTCGTTGAGTTTCTCCAGAAGCGTTAATGTCTG
GCTTCTGATAAAGCGGGCCATGTTAAGGGCGGTTTTTTCCTGTTTGGTCACTGATGCCTCCGTGTAAGGG
GGATTTCTGTTCATGGGGGTAATGATACCGATGAAACGAGAGAGGATGCTCACGATACGGGTTACTGATG
ATGAACATGCCCGGTTACTGGAACGTTGTGAGGGTAAACAACTGGCGGTATGGATGCGGCGGGACCAGAG
AAAAATCACTCAGGGTCAATGCCAGCGCTTCGTTAATACAGATGTAGGTGTTCCACAGGGTAGCCAGCAG
CATCCTGCGATGCAGATCCGGAACATAATGGTGCAGGGCGCTGACTTCCGCGTTTCCAGACTTTACGAAA
CACGGAAACCGAAGACCATTCATGTTGTTGCTCAGGTCGCAGACGTTTTGCAGCAGCAGTCGCTTCACGT
TCGCTCGCGTATCGGTGATTCATTCTGCTAACCAGTAAGGCAACCCCGCCAGCCTAGCCGGGTCCTCAAC
GACAGGAGCACGATCATGCGCACCCGTGGGGCCGCCATGCCGGCGATAATGGCCTGCTTCTCGCCGAAAC
GTTTGGTGGCGGGACCAGTGACGAAGGCTTGAGCGAGGGCGTGCAAGATTCCGAATACCGCAAGCGACAG
GCCGATCATCGTCGCGCTCCAGCGAAAGCGGTCCTCGCCGAAAATGACCCAGAGCGCTGCCGGCACCTGT
CCTACGAGTTGCATGATAAAGAAGACAGTCATAAGTGCGGCGACGATAGTCATGCCCCGCGCCCACCGGA
AGGAGCTGACTGGGTTGAAGGCTCTCAAGGGCATCGGTCGAGATCCCGGTGCCTAATGAGTGAGCTAACT
TACATTAATTGCGTTGCGCTCACTGCCCGCTTTCCAGTCGGGAAACCTGTCGTGCCAGCTGCATTAATGA
ATCGGCCAACGCGCGGGGAGAGGCGGTTTGCGTATTGGGCGCCAGGGTGGTTTTTCTTTTCACCAGTGAG
ACGGGCAACAGCTGATTGCCCTTCACCGCCTGGCCCTGAGAGAGTTGCAGCAAGCGGTCCACGCTGGTTT
GCCCCAGCAGGCGAAAATCCTGTTTGATGGTGGTTAACGGCGGGATATAACATGAGCTGTCTTCGGTATC
GTCGTATCCCACTACCGAGATATCCGCACCAACGCGCAGCCCGGACTCGGTAATGGCGCGCATTGCGCCC
AGCGCCATCTGATCGTTGGCAACCAGCATCGCAGTGGGAACGATGCCCTCATTCAGCATTTGCATGGTTT
GTTGAAAACCGGACATGGCACTCCAGTCGCCTTCCCGTTCCGCTATCGGCTGAATTTGATTGCGAGTGAG
ATATTTATGCCAGCCAGCCAGACGCAGACGCGCCGAGACAGAACTTAATGGGCCCGCTAACAGCGCGATT
TGCTGGTGACCCAATGCGACCAGATGCTCCACGCCCAGTCGCGTACCGTCTTCATGGGAGAAAATAATAC
TGTTGATGGGTGTCTGGTCAGAGACATCAAGAAATAACGCCGGAACATTAGTGCAGGCAGCTTCCACAGC
AATGGCATCCTGGTCATCCAGCGGATAGTTAATGATCAGCCCACTGACGCGTTGCGCGAGAAGATTGTGC
ACCGCCGCTTTACAGGCTTCGACGCCGCTTCGTTCTACCATCGACACCACCACGCTGGCACCCAGTTGAT
CGGCGCGAGATTTAATCGCCGCGACAATTTGCGACGGCGCGTGCAGGGCCAGACTGGAGGTGGCAACGCC
AATCAGCAACGACTGTTTGCCCGCCAGTTGTTGTGCCACGCGGTTGGGAATGTAATTCAGCTCCGCCATC
GCCGCTTCCACTTTTTCCCGCGTTTTCGCAGAAACGTGGCTGGCCTGGTTCACCACGCGGGAAACGGTCT
GATAAGAGACACCGGCATACTCTGCGACATCGTATAACGTTACTGGTTTCACATTCACCACCCTGAATTG
ACTCTCTTCCGGGCGCTATCATGCCATACCGCGAAAGGTTTTGCGCCATTCGATGGTGTCCGGGATCTCG
ACGCTCTCCCTTATGCGACTCCTGCATTAGGAAGCAGCCCAGTAGTAGGTTGAGGCCGTTGAGCACCGCC
GCCGCAAGGAATGGTGCATGCAAGGAGATGGCGCCCAACAGTCCCCCGGCCACGGGGCCTGCCACCATAC
CCACGCCGAAACAAGCGCTCATGAGCCCGAAGTGGCGAGCCCGATCTTCCCCATCGGTGATGTCGGCGAT
ATAGGCGCCAGCAACCGCACCTGTGGCGCCGGTGATGCCGGCCACGATGCGTCCGGCGTAGAGGATCGAG
ATCTCGATCCCGCGAAATTAATACGACTCACTATAGGGGAATTGTGAGCGGATAACAATTCCCCTCTAGA
AATAATTTTGTTTAACTTTAAGAAGGAGATATACCATGGGCAGCAGCCATCATCATCATCATCACAGCAG
CGGCCTGGTGCCGCGCGGCAGCCATATGTCTCACAGAAAGTTCTCCGCTCCCAGACATGGGTCCCTCGGC
TTCCTGCCTCGGAAGCGCAGCAGCAGGCATCGTGGGAAGGTGAAGAGCTTCCCTAAGGATGACCCGTCCA
AGCCGGTCGCTAGCATGACTGGTGGACAGCAAATGGGTCGCGGATCCATGGTGAGCAAGGGCGAGGAGCT
GTTCACCGGGGTGGTGCCCATCCTGGTCGAGCTGGACGGCGACGTAAACGGCCACAAGTTCAGCGTGTCC
GGCGAGGGCGAGGGCGATGCCACCTACGGCAAGCTGACCCTGAAGTTCATCTGCACCACCGGCAAGCTGC
CCGTGCCCTGGCCCACCCTCGTGACCACCCTGACCTACGGCGTGCAGTGCTTCAGCCGCTACCCCGACCA
CATGAAGCAGCACGACTTCTTCAAGTCCGCCATGCCCGAAGGCTACGTCCAGGAGCGCACCATCTTCTTC
AAGGACGACGGCAACTACAAGACCCGCGCCGAGGTGAAGTTCGAGGGCGACACCCTGGTGAACCGCATCG
AGCTGAAGGGCATCGACTTCAAGGAGGACGGCAACATCCTGGGGCACAAGCTGGAGTACAACTACAACAG
CCACAACGTCTATATCATGGCCGACAAGCAGAAGAACGGCATCAAGGTGAACTTCAAGATCCGCCACAAC
ATCGAGGACGGCAGCGTGCAGCTCGCCGACCACTACCAGCAGAACACCCCCATCGGCGACGGCCCCGTGC
TGCTGCCCGACAACCACTACCTGAGCACCCAGTCCAAGCTGAGCAAAGACCCCAACGAGAAGCGCGATCA
CATGGTCCTGCTGGAGTTCGTGACCGCCGCCGGGATCACTCTCGGCATGGACGAGCTGTACAAGTCCGGA
CTCAGATCTCGAGCTCAAGCTTCGAATTCTGCAGTCGACAAGCTTTCCGGAGGGAGCGCTTGGAGCCACC
CGCAGTTCGAAAAAGGTGGAGGTTCTGGCGGTGGATCGGGAGGTTCAGCGTGGTCTCACCCCCAATTTGA
GAAGTAATAGCTCGAGCACCACCACCACCACCACTGAGATCCGGCTGCTAACAAAGCCCGAAAGGAAGCT
GAGTTGGCTGCTGCCACCGCTGAGCAATAACTAGCATAACCCCTTGGGGCCTCTAAACGGGTCTTGAGGG
GTTTTTTGCTGAAAGGAGGAACTATATCCGGAT
